Addgene plasmid #210336: pB-Neo-mCherry-mDYNLL1
Purpose: Overexpression of mDYNLL1
Depositing lab: Li Yu. Depositing organization: Tsinghua University. Publication: Mitocytosis, a migrasome-mediated mitochondrial quality-control process. Jiao H, Jiang D, Hu X, Du W, Ji L, Yang Y, Li X, Sho T, Wang X, Li Y, Wu YT, Wei YH, Hu X, Yu L. Cell. 2021 May 27;184(11):2896-2910.e13. doi: 10.1016/j.cell.2021.04.027. PubMed 34048705.
Backbone
  Vector backbone: pB-CAG-BGH
  Vector type: Mammalian Expression
Growth in bacteria
  Bacterial resistance: Ampicillin, 100 μg/mL
  Growth temperature: 37°C
  Growth strain: DH5alpha
  Copy number: High Copy
Gene/Insert
  Gene/Insert name: mDYNLL1
  Species: M. musculus (mouse)
  Entrez Gene: Dynll1 (a.k.a. Dlc8, Dnclc1, Pin)
  Tag / fusion protein: mCherry (N terminal on insert)
  Cloning method: Restriction Enzyme; 5′ cloning site Unknown (unknown if destroyed)
Terms and licenses: Academic/Nonprofit Terms; Industry Terms: Not Available to Industry
How to cite: pB-Neo-mCherry-mDYNLL1 was a gift from Li Yu (Addgene plasmid # 210336 ; http://n2t.net/addgene:210336 ; RRID:Addgene_210336)
