[The description below was written by a language model from this plasmid's Addgene catalogue record and pLannotate feature annotations shown in this document.]
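Description:
pB-Neo-mCherry-mDYNLL1 is an 8,577-nt mammalian expression plasmid built on the pB-CAG-BGH backbone for overexpression of mouse DYNLL1 (dynein light chain LC8-type 1) as a red fluorescent fusion. It is maintained in E. coli at high copy through a ColE1/pUC-type origin with ampicillin resistance. It also carries an f1 origin and pBluescript-derived remnants: lac promoter/operator elements, a lacZα fragment, and T3 and T7 promoters. The "pB" prefix may point to a piggyBac transposon backbone, but no transposon terminal repeats are annotated, so the record does not confirm this.

The expression cassette begins with the CMV enhancer and the chicken β-actin/rabbit β-globin chimeric intron, the arrangement typical of a CAG promoter. mCherry follows, with the Dynll1 coding sequence immediately downstream, which places the fluorescent protein at the N terminus of the insert as catalogued. The annotation tool matched the insert to the bovine orthologue, whereas the catalogue lists it as mouse. Downstream of DYNLL1 lie 3xFLAG, a partial TEV site and an AviTag, then the bGH polyadenylation signal. The record does not say whether these backbone-derived tags are translated in frame with the fusion or excluded by a stop codon.

A separate SV40 promoter drives the neo gene, terminated by an SV40 poly(A) signal, which allows G418 selection of stably expressing mammalian cells. Two loxP sites and a cPPT/CTS element are also annotated, and their intended role is not stated. The associated publication concerns migrasome-mediated mitochondrial quality control, consistent with use of the plasmid for imaging or overexpressing this dynein light chain in cultured cells.
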