Features (pLannotate 1.2.2; 31 found; start..end, strand, type, name):
      1..380     +  enhancer       CMV enhancer: human cytomegalovirus immediate early enhancer
    658..1673    +  intron         chimeric intron: chimera between introns from chicken β-actin and rabbit β-globin
   1671..1727    +  CDS            HBB (fragment): HBB_LEPEU - Experimental evidence at protein level: Swiss-Prot protein existence level 1. Involved in oxygen transport from the lung to the various peripheral tissues. From Lepus europaeus (European hare).
   1729..1747    -  misc_feature   MCS (fragment): pBluescript multiple cloning site
   1779..2486    +  CDS            mCherry: mCherry is a basic (constitutively fluorescent) red fluorescent protein published in 2004, derived from Discosoma sp.. It is reported to be a very rapidly-maturing monomer with low acid sensitivity.
   2493..2759    +  CDS            DYNLL1 (sequence withheld): DYL1_BOVIN - Also known as DNCL1. Experimental evidence at protein level: Swiss-Prot protein existence level 1. Regulates apoptotic activities of BCL2L11 by sequestering it to microtubules. Upon apoptotic stimuli the BCL2L11-DYNLL1 complex dissociates from cytoplasmic dynein and translocates to mitochondria and sequesters BCL2 thus neutralizing its antiapoptotic activity (By similarity). From Bos taurus (Bovine).
   2772..2837    +  CDS            3xFLAG: three tandem FLAG® epitope tags, followed by an enterokinase cleavage site
   2862..2881    +  CDS            TEV site (fragment): tobacco etch virus (TEV) protease recognition and cleavage site
   2886..2930    +  CDS            AviTag™: peptide tag that allows for enzymatic biotinylation
   2945..3169    +  polyA_signal   bGH poly(A) signal: bovine growth hormone polyadenylation signal
   3254..3371    -  misc_feature   cPPT/CTS: central polypurine tract and central termination sequence of HIV-1
   3417..3450    -  protein_bind   loxP: Cre-mediated recombination occurs in the 8-bp core sequence (GCATACAT). Cre recombinase
   3707..3725    -  promoter       T3 promoter: promoter for bacteriophage T3 RNA polymerase
   3770..3786    -  protein_bind   lac operator: The lac repressor binds to the lac operator to inhibit transcription in E. coli. This inhibition can be relieved by adding lactose or isopropyl-β-D-thiogalactopyranoside (IPTG). lac repressor encoded by lacI
   3794..3824    -  promoter       lac promoter: promoter for the E. coli lac operon
   3839..3860    -  protein_bind   CAP binding site: CAP binding activates transcription in the presence of cAMP. E. coli catabolite activator protein
   3873..3965    -  CDS            lacI (fragment): lac repressor; lacI; The lac repressor binds to the lac operator to inhibit transcription in E. coli. This inhibition can be relieved by adding lactose or isopropyl-β-D-thiogalactopyranoside (IPTG).
   4148..4736    -  rep_origin     ori: high-copy-number ColE1/pMB1/pBR322/pUC origin of replication
   4907..5767    -  CDS            AmpR: β-lactamase; bla; confers resistance to ampicillin, carbenicillin, and related antibiotics
   5768..5872    -  promoter       AmpR promoter: bla
   5925..6353    -  rep_origin     f1 ori (sequence partly withheld): f1 bacteriophage origin of replication; arrow indicates direction of (+) strand synthesis
   6358..6515    -  CDS            lacZα (fragment): LacZα fragment of β-galactosidase; lacZ fragment
   6518..6536    +  promoter       T7 promoter: promoter for bacteriophage T7 RNA polymerase
   6875..7204    +  promoter       SV40 promoter: SV40 enhancer and early promoter
   7271..8062    +  CDS            neo: KKA2_KLEPN - Also known as kan, nptII. Experimental evidence at protein level: Swiss-Prot protein existence level 1. Resistance to kanamycin, neomycin, paromomycin, ribostamycin, butirosin and gentamicin B. From Klebsiella pneumoniae.
   8088..8246    +  CDS            ble (fragment): BLE_KLEPN - Experimental evidence at protein level: Swiss-Prot protein existence level 1. Binding protein with a strong affinity to the bleomycin family of antibiotics. Binds to CL990; an antimitotic-antibiotic compound. From Klebsiella pneumoniae.
   8241..8362    +  polyA_signal   SV40 poly(A) signal: SV40 polyadenylation signal
   8435..8451    -  protein_bind   lac operator: The lac repressor binds to the lac operator to inhibit transcription in E. coli. This inhibition can be relieved by adding lactose or isopropyl-β-D-thiogalactopyranoside (IPTG). lac repressor encoded by lacI
   8459..8489    -  promoter       lac promoter: promoter for the E. coli lac operon
   8504..8525    -  protein_bind   CAP binding site: CAP binding activates transcription in the presence of cAMP. E. coli catabolite activator protein
   8529..8562    -  protein_bind   loxP: Cre-mediated recombination occurs in the 8-bp core sequence (GCATACAT). Cre recombinase
>Addgene plasmid #210336 | pB-Neo-mCherry-mDYNLL1 | addgene full sequence | sequence record 424383 | Addgene NGS Result
GACATTGATTATTGACTAGTTATTAATAGTAATCAATTACGGGGTCATTAGTTCATAGCCCATATATGGA
GTTCCGCGTTACATAACTTACGGTAAATGGCCCGCCTGGCTGACCGCCCAACGACCCCCGCCCATTGACG
TCAATAATGACGTATGTTCCCATAGTAACGCCAATAGGGACTTTCCATTGACGTCAATGGGTGGAGTATT
TACGGTAAACTGCCCACTTGGCAGTACATCAAGTGTATCATATGCCAAGTACGCCCCCTATTGACGTCAA
TGACGGTAAATGGCCCGCCTGGCATTATGCCCAGTACATGACCTTATGGGACTTTCCTACTTGGCAGTAC
ATCTACGTATTAGTCATCGCTATTACCATGGTCGAGGTGAGCCCCACGTTCTGCTTCACTCTCCCCATCT
CCCCCCCCTCCCCACCCCCAATTTTGTATTTATTTATTTTTTAATTATTTTGTGCAGCGATGGGGGCGGG
GGGGGGGGGGGGGCGCGCCRGGSGGGGGGGGGGGGGGGGGGGGGGGGGGGGGGGSGRGGSGGRGRGGKGC
GGCGGCAGCCAATCAGAGCGGCGCGCTCCGAAAGTTTCCTTTTATGGCGAGGCGGCGGCGGCGGCGGCCC
TATAAAAAGCGAAGCGCGCGGCGGGCGGGAGTCGCTGCGCGCTGCCTTCGCCCCGTGCCCCGCTCCGCCG
CCGCCTCGCGCCGCCCGCCCCGGCTCTGACTGACCGCGTTACTCCCACAGGTGAGCGGGCGGGACGGCCC
TTCTCCTCCGGGCTGTAATTAGCGCTTGGTTTAATGACGGCTTGTTTCTTTTCTGTGGCTGCGTGAAAGC
CTTGAGGGGCTCCGGGAGGGCCCTTTGTGCGGGGGGAGCGGCTCGGGGGGTGCGTGCGTGTGTGTGTGCG
TGGGGAGCGCCGCGTGCGGCTCCGCGCTGCCCGGCGGCTGTGAGCGCTGCGGGCGCGGCGCGGGGCTTTG
TGCGCTCCGCAGTGTGCGCGAGGGGAGCGCGGCCGGGGGCGGTGCCCCGCGGTGCGGGGGGGCTGCGAGG
GGAACAAAGGCTGCGTGCGGGGTGTGTGCGTGGGGGGGTGAGCAGGGGGTGTGGGCGCGTCGGTCGGGCT
GCAACCCCCCCTGCACCCCCCTCCCCGAGTTGCTGAGCACGGCCCGGCTTCGGGTGCGGGGCTCCGTACG
GGGCGTGGCGCGGGGCTCGCCGTGCCGGGCGGGGGGTGGCGGCAGGKGGGGGTGCCGGGCGGGGCGGGGC
CGCCYCGGGCCGGGGGGGGCKCGGGGGRGGGGCGCGGCGGCCCCCGGAGCGCCGGCGGCTGTCGAGGCGC
GGCGAGCCGCAGCCATTGCCTTTTATGGTAATCGTGCGAGAGGGCGCAGGGACTTCCTTTGTCCCAAATC
TGTGCGGAGCCGAAATCTGGGAGGCGCCGCCGCACCCCCTCTAGCGGGCGCGGGGCGAAGCGGTGCGGCG
CCGGCAGGAAGGAAATGGGCGGGGAGGGCCTTCGTGCGTCGCCGCGCCGCCGTCCCCTTCTCCCTCTCCA
GCCTCGGGGCTGTCCGCGGGGGGACGGCTGCCTTCGGGGGGGACGGGGCAGGGCGGGGTTCGGCTTCTGG
CGTGTGACCGGCGGCTCTAGAGCCTCTGCTAACCATGTTCATGCCTTCTTCTTTTTCCTACAGCTCCTGG
GCAACGTGCTGGTTATTGTGCTGTCTCATCATTTTGGCAAAGAATTCCTCGACGGTATCGATAAGCTATC
ACAAGTTTGTACAGCCACCATGCCCGGGATGGTGAGCAAGGGCGAGGAGGATAACATGGCCATCATCAAG
GAGTTCATGCGCTTCAAGGTGCACATGGAGGGCTCCGTGAACGGCCACGAGTTCGAGATCGAGGGCGAGG
GCGAGGGCCGCCCCTACGAAGGCACCCAGACCGCCAAGCTGAAGGTGACCAAGGGTGGCCCCCTGCCCTT
CGCCTGGGACATCCTGTCCCCTCAGTTCATGTACGGCTCCAAGGCCTACGTGAAGCACCCCGCCGACATC
CCCGACTACTTGAAGCTGTCCTTCCCCGAGGGCTTCAAGTGGGAGCGCGTGATGAACTTCGAGGACGGCG
GCGTGGTGACCGTGACCCAGGACTCCTCCCTGCAGGACGGCGAGTTCATCTACAAGGTGAAGCTGCGCGG
CACCAACTTCCCCTCCGACGGCCCCGTAATGCAGAAGAAGACCATGGGCTGGGAGGCCTCCTCCGAGCGG
ATGTACCCCGAGGACGGCGCCCTGAAGGGCGAGATCAAGCAGAGGCTGAAGCTGAAGGACGGCGGCCACT
ACGACGCTGAGGTCAAGACCACCTACAAGGCCAAGAAGCCCGTGCAGCTGCCCGGCGCCTACAACGTCAA
CATCAAGTTGGACATCACCTCCCACAACGAGGACTACACCATCGTGGAACAGTACGAACGCGCCGAGGGC
CGCCACTCCACCGGCGGCATGGACGAGCTATACAAGGGATCC
[267 nt withheld, positions 2493-2759]
TAAGCTAGCATGGACTACAAAGACCATGACGGTGATTATAAAGATCATGATATCGATTACAAGGATGACG
ATGACAAGGGATCTGCAAGAAGAGCATCTGTGGAAAACCTGTATTTTCAGGGGTCCGGCCTGAACGACAT
CTTCGAGGCTCAGAAAATCGAATGGCACGAATAATCTAGCCTCGACTGTGCCTTCTAGTTGCCAGCCATC
TGTTGTTTGCCCCTCCCCCGTGCCTTCCTTGACCCTGGAAGGTGCCACTCCCACTGTCCTTTCCTAATAA
AATGAGGAAATTGCATCGCATTGTCTGAGTAGGTGTCATTCTATTCTGGGGGGTGGGGTGGGGCAGGACA
GCAAGGGGGAGGATTGGGAAGACAATAGCAGGCATGCTGGGGATGCGGTGGGCTCTATGGCTTCTGAGGC
GGTTAATTAAAATAAAACTAGAGCGGGCCCGGTACTAACCAAACTGGATCTCTGCTGTCCCTGTAATAAA
CCCGAAAATTTTGAATTTTTGTAATTTGTTTTTGTAATTCTTTAGTTTGTATGTCTGTTGCTATTATGTC
TACTATTCTTTCCCCTGCACTGTACCCCCCAATCCCCCCTTTTCTTTTAAAATTGTGGATGAATACTGCC
ATTTGTCTGCAGAGCGGCCGCGTCGAGATAACTTCGTATAATGTATGCTATACGAAGTTATGTTTTGTTA
CTTTATAGAAGAAATTTTGAGTTTTTGTTTTTTTTTAATAAATAAATAAACATAAATAAATTGTTTGTTG
AATTTATTATTAGTATGTAAGTGTAAATATAATAAAACTTAATATCTATTCAAATTAATAAATAAACCTC
GATATACAGACCGATAAAACACATGCGTCAATTTTACGCATGATTATCTTTAACGTACGTCACAATATGA
TTATCTTTCTAGGGTTAAAGAGCTCCAGCTTTTGTTCCCTTTAGTGAGGGTTAATTTCGAGCTTGGCGTA
ATCATGGTCATAGCTGTTTCCTGTGTGAAATTGTTATCCGCTCACAATTCCACACAACATACGAGCCGGA
AGCATAAAGTGTAAAGCCTGGGGTGCCTAATGAGTGAGCTAACTCACATTAATTGCGTTGCGCTCACTGC
CCGCTTTCCAGTCGGGAAACCTGTCGTGCCAGCTGCATTAATGAATCGGCCAACGCGCGGGGAGAGGCGG
TTTGCGTATTGGGCGCTCTTCCGCTTCCTCGCTCACTGACTCGCTGCGCTCGGTCGTTCGGCTGCGGCGA
GCGGTATCAGCTCACTCAAAGGCGGTAATACGGTTATCCACAGAATCAGGGGATAACGCAGGAAAGAACA
TGTGAGCAAAAGGCCAGCAAAAGGCCAGGAACCGTAAAAAGGCCGCGTTGCTGGCGTTTTTCCATAGGCT
CCGCCCCCCTGACGAGCATCACAAAAATCGACGCTCAAGTCAGAGGTGGCGAAACCCGACAGGACTATAA
AGATACCAGGCGTTTCCCCCTGGAAGCTCCCTCGTGCGCTCTCCTGTTCCGACCCTGCCGCTTACCGGAT
ACCTGTCCGCCTTTCTCCCTTCGGGAAGCGTGGCGCTTTCTCATAGCTCACGCTGTAGGTATCTCAGTTC
GGTGTAGGTCGTTCGCTCCAAGCTGGGCTGTGTGCACGAACCCCCCGTTCAGCCCGACCGCTGCGCCTTA
TCCGGTAACTATCGTCTTGAGTCCAACCCGGTAAGACACGACTTATCGCCACTGGCAGCAGCCACTGGTA
ACAGGATTAGCAGAGCGAGGTATGTAGGCGGTGCTACAGAGTTCTTGAAGTGGTGGCCTAACTACGGCTA
CACTAGAAGAACAGTATTTGGTATCTGCGCTCTGCTGAAGCCAGTTACCTTCGGAAAAAGAGTTGGTAGC
TCTTGATCCGGCAAACAAACCACCGCTGGTAGCGGTGGTTTTTTTGTTTGCAAGCAGCAGATTACGCGCA
GAAAAAAAGGATCTCAAGAAGATCCTTTGATCTTTTCTACGGGGTCTGACGCTCAGTGGAACGAAAACTC
ACGTTAAGGGATTTTGGTCATGAGATTATCAAAAAGGATCTTCACCTAGATCCTTTTAAATTAAAAATGA
AGTTTTAAATCAATCTAAAGTATATATGAGTAAACTTGGTCTGACAGTTACCAATGCTTAATCAGTGAGG
CACCTATCTCAGCGATCTGTCTATTTCGTTCATCCATAGTTGCCTGACTCCCCGTCGTGTAGATAACTAC
GATACGGGAGGGCTTACCATCTGGCCCCAGTGCTGCAATGATACCGCGAGACCCACGCTCACCGGCTCCA
GATTTATCAGCAATAAACCAGCCAGCCGGAAGGGCCGAGCGCAGAAGTGGTCCTGCAACTTTATCCGCCT
CCATCCAGTCTATTAATTGTTGCCGGGAAGCTAGAGTAAGTAGTTCGCCAGTTAATAGTTTGCGCAACGT
TGTTGCCATTGCTACAGGCATCGTGGTGTCACGCTCGTCGTTTGGTATGGCTTCATTCAGCTCCGGTTCC
CAACGATCAAGGCGAGTTACATGATCCCCCATGTTGTGCAAAAAAGCGGTTAGCTCCTTCGGTCCTCCGA
TCGTTGTCAGAAGTAAGTTGGCCGCAGTGTTATCACTCATGGTTATGGCAGCACTGCATAATTCTCTTAC
TGTCATGCCATCCGTAAGATGCTTTTCTGTGACTGGTGAGTACTCAACCAAGTCATTCTGAGAATAGTGT
ATGCGGCGACCGAGTTGCTCTTGCCCGGCGTCAATACGGGATAATACCGCGCCACATAGCAGAACTTTAA
AAGTGCTCATCATTGGAAAACGTTCTTCGGGGCGAAAACTCTCAAGGATCTTACCGCTGTTGAGATCCAG
TTCGATGTAACCCACTCGTGCACCCAACTGATCTTCAGCATCTTTTACTTTCACCAGCGTTTCTGGGTGA
GCAAAAACAGGAAGGCAAAATGCCGCAAAAAAGGGAATAAGGGCGACACGGAAATGTTGAATACTCATAC
TCTTCCTTTTTCAATATTATTGAAGCATTTATCAGGGTTATTGTCTCATGAGCGGATACATATTTGAATG
TATTTAGAAAAATAAACAAATAGGGGTTCCGCGCACATTTCCCCGAAAAGTGCCACCTAAATTGTAAGCG
TTAATATTTTGTTAAAATTCGCGTTAAATTTTTGTTAAATCAGCTCATTTTTTAACCAATAGGCCGAAAT
CGGCAAAATCCCTTATAAATCAAAAGAATAGACCGAGATAGGGT
[37 nt withheld, positions 6024-6060]
AAAGAACGTGGACTCCAACGTCAAAGG
[49 nt withheld, positions 6088-6136]
T
[91 nt withheld, positions 6138-6228]
G
[124 nt withheld, positions 6230-6353]
CCCATTCGCCATTCAGGCTGCGCAACTGTTGGGAAGGGCGATCGGTGCGGGCCTCTTCGCTATTACGCCA
GCTGGCGAAAGGGGGATGTGCTGCAAGGCGATTAAGTTGGGTAACGCCAGGGTTTTCCCAGTCACGACGT
TGTAAAACGACGGCCAGTGAATTGTAATACGACTCACTATAGGGCGAATTGGGTACCTTAACCCTAGAAA
GATAGTCTGCGTAAAATTGACGCATGCATTCTTGAAATATTGCTCTCTCTTTCTAAATAGCGCGAATCCG
TCGCTGTGCATTTAGGACATCTCAGTCGCCGCTTGGAGCTCCCGTGAGGCGTGCTTGTCAATGCGGTAAG
TGTCACTGATTTTGAACTATAACGACCGCGTGAGTCAAAATGACGCATGATTATCTTTTACGTGACTTTT
AAGATTTAACTCATACGATAATTATATTGTTATTTCATGTTCTACTTACGTGATAACTTATTATATATAT
ATTTTCTTGTTATAGATTAATTCTGTGGAATGTGTGTCAGTTAGGGTGTGGAAAGTCCCCAGGCTCCCCA
GCAGGCAGAAGTATGCAAAGCATGCATCTCAATTAGTCAGCAACCAGGTGTGGAAAGTCCCCAGGCTCCC
CAGCAGGCAGAAGTATGCAAAGCATGCATCTCAATTAGTCAGCAACCATAGTCCCGCCCCTAACTCCGCC
CATCCCGCCCCTAACTCCGCCCAGTTCCGCCCATTCTCCGCCCCATGGCTGACTAATTTTTTTTATTTAT
GCAGAGGCCGAGGCCGCCTCTGCCTCTGAGCTATTCCAGAAGTAGTGAGGAGGCTTTTTTGGAGGCCTAG
GCTTTTGCAAAAAGCTCCCGGGAGCTTGTATATCCATTTTCGGATCTGATCAAGAGACAGGATGAGGATC
GTTTCGCATGATTGAACAAGATGGATTGCACGCAGGTTCTCCGGCCGCTTGGGTGGAGAGGCTATTCGGC
TATGACTGGGCACAACAGACAATCGGCTGCTCTGATGCCGCCGTGTTCCGGCTGTCAGCGCAGGGGCGCC
CGGTTCTTTTTGTCAAGACCGACCTGTCCGGTGCCCTGAATGAACTGCAGGACGAGGCAGCGCGGCTATC
GTGGCTGGCCACGACGGGCGTTCCTTGCGCAGCTGTGCTCGACGTTGTCACTGAAGCGGGAAGGGACTGG
CTGCTATTGGGCGAAGTGCCGGGGCAGGATCTCCTGTCATCTCACCTTGCTCCTGCCGAGAAAGTATCCA
TCATGGCTGATGCAATGCGGCGGCTGCATACGCTTGATCCGGCTACCTGCCCATTCGACCACCAAGCGAA
ACATCGCATCGAGCGAGCACGTACTCGGATGGAAGCCGGTCTTGTCGATCAGGATGATCTGGACGAAGAG
CATCAGGGGCTCGCGCCAGCCGAACTGTTCGCCAGGCTCAAGGCGCGCATGCCCGACGGCGAGGATCTCG
TCGTGACCCATGGCGATGCCTGCTTGCCGAATATCATGGTGGAAAATGGCCGCTTTTCTGGATTCATCGA
CTGTGGCCGGCTGGGTGTGGCGGACCGCTATCAGGACATAGCGTTGGCTACCCGTGATATTGCTGAAGAG
CTTGGCGGCGAATGGGCTGACCGCTTCCTCGTGCTTTACGGTATCGCCGCTCCCGATTCGCAGCGCATCG
CCTTCTATCGCCTTCTTGACGAGTTCTTCTGAGCGGGACTCTGGGGTTCGCGAAATGACCGACCAAGCGA
CGCCCAACCTGCCATCACGAGATTTCGATTCCACCGCCGCCTTCTATGAAAGGTTGGGCTTCGGAATCGT
TTTCCGGGACGCCGGCTGGATGATCCTCCAGCGCGGGGATCTCATGCTGGAGTTCTTCGCCCACCCCAAC
TTGTTTATTGCAGCTTATAATGGTTACAAATAAAGCAATAGCATCACAAATTTCACAAATAAAGCATTTT
TTTCACTGCATTCTAGTTGTGGTTTGTCCAAACTCATCAATGTATCTTATCATGTCTGTATACCGTCGAC
CTCTAGCTAGAGCTTGGCGTAATCATGGTCATAGCTGTTTCCTGTGTGAAATTGTTATCCGCTCACAATT
CCACACAACATACGAGCCGGAAGCATAAAGTGTAAAGCCTGGGGTGCCTAATGAGTGAGCTAACTCACAT
TAATCATAACTTCGTATAATGTATGCTATACGAAGTTATGCGGCCCTCGAGGTC
